>Addgene plasmid #204218 | Dendra2-NS2B | addgene full sequence | sequence record 403431 | Addgene NGS Result
CGTTACATAACTTACGGTAAATGGCCCGCCTGGCTGACCGCCCAACGACCCCCGCCCATTGACGTCAATA
ATGACGTATGTTCCCATAGTAACGCCAATAGGGACTTTCCATTGACGTCAATGGGTGGAGTATTTACGGT
AAACTGCCCACTTGGCAGTACATCAAGTGTATCATATGCCAAGTACGCCCCCTATTGACGTCAATGACGG
TAAATGGCCCGCCTGGCATTATGCCCAGTACATGACCTTATGGGACTTTCCTACTTGGCAGTACATCTAC
GTATTAGTCATCGCTATTACCATGGTGATGCGGTTTTGGCAGTACATCAATGGGCGTGGATAGCGGTTTG
ACTCACGGGGATTTCCAAGTCTCCACCCCATTGACGTCAATGGGAGTTTGTTTTGGCACCAAAATCAACG
GGACTTTCCAAAATGTCGTAACAACTCCGCCCCATTGACGCAAATGGGCGGTAGGCGTGTACGGTGGGAG
GTCTATATAAGCAGAGCTGGTTTAGTGAACCGTCAGATCCGCTAGCGCTACCGGTCGCCACCATGAACAC
CCCGGGAATTAACCTGATCAAGGAGGACATGCGCGTGAAGGTGCACATGGAGGGCAACGTGAACGGCCAC
GCCTTCGTGATCGAGGGCGAGGGCAAGGGCAAGCCCTACGAGGGCACCCAGACCGCCAACCTGACCGTGA
AGGAGGGCGCCCCCCTGCCCTTCAGCTACGACATCCTGACCACCGCCGTGCACTACGGCAACCGGGTGTT
CACCAAGTACCCCGAGGACATCCCCGACTACTTCAAGCAGAGCTTCCCCGAGGGCTACAGCTGGGAGCGC
ACCATGACCTTCGAGGACAAGGGCATCTGCACCATCCGCAGCGACATCAGCCTGGAGGGCGACTGCTTCT
TCCAGAACGTGCGCTTCAAGGGCACCAACTTCCCCCCCAACGGCCCCGTGATGCAGAAGAAGACCCTGAA
GTGGGAGCCCAGCACCGAGAAGCTGCACGTGCGCGACGGCCTGCTGGTGGGCAACATCAACATGGCCCTG
CTGCTGGAGGGCGGCGGCCACTACCTGTGCGACTTCAAGACCACCTACAAGGCCAAGAAGGTGGTGCAGC
TGCCCGACGCCCACTTCGTGGACCACCGCATCGAGATCCTGGGCAACGACAGCGACTACAACAAGGTGAA
GCTGTACGAGCACGCCGTGGCCCGCTACAGCCCCCTGCCCAGCCAGGTGTGGTCCGGCGACAGCGGCGTG
TACAAGACTCGAGTGCGTGAGTGCATCTCCATCCACGTTGGCCAGGCTGGTGTCCAGATTGGCAATGCCT
GCTGGGAGCTCACCATGGCAAGCTGGCCATTAAATGAGGCTATCATGGCAGTCGGGATGGTGAGCATTTT
GGCCAGTTCACTCCTAAAGAATGACATTCCCATGACAGGACCATTAGTGGCTGGAGGGCTCCTCACTGTG
TGCTACGTGCTCACTGGACGATCGGCCGATTTGGAACTGGAGAGAGCCGCCGATGTCAAATGGGAAGATC
AGGCAGAGATATCAGGAAGCAGTCCAATCCTGTCAATAACAATATCAGAAGATGGTAGCATGTCGATAAA
AAACGAAGAGGAAGAACAAACACTGACCATACTCATTAGAACAGGATTGCTGGTGATCTCAGGACTTTTT
CCTGTATCAATACCAATCACGGCAGCAGCATGGTACCTGTGGGAAGTGAAGAAACAACGGATCCACCGGA
TCTAGATAACTGATCATAATCAGCCATACCACATTTGTAGAGGTTTTACTTGCTTTAAAAAACCTCCCAC
ACCTCCCCCTGAACCTGAAACATAAAATGAATGCAATTGTTGTTGTTAACTTGTTTATTGCAGCTTATAA
TGGTTACAAATAAAGCAATAGCATCACAAATTTCACAAATAAAGCATTTTTTTCACTGCATTCTAGTTGT
GGTTTGTCCAAACTCATCAATGTATCTTAACGCGTAAATTGTAAGCGTTAATATTTTGTTAAAATTCGCG
TTAAATTTTTGTTAAATCAGCTCATTTTTTAACCAATAGGCCGAAATCGGCAAAATCCCTTATAAATCAA
AAGAATAGACCGAGATAGGGT
[37 nt withheld, positions 2122-2158]
AAAGAACGTGGACTCCAACGTCAAAGG
[49 nt withheld, positions 2186-2234]
T
[91 nt withheld, positions 2236-2326]
G
[124 nt withheld, positions 2328-2451]
CAGGTGGCACTTTTCGGGGAAATGTGCGCGGAACCCCTATTTGTTTATTTTTCTAAATACATTCAAATAT
GTATCCGCTCATGAGACAATAACCCTGATAAATGCTTCAATAATATTGAAAAAGGAAGAGTCCTGAGGCG
GAAAGAACCAGCTGTGGAATGTGTGTCAGTTAGGGTGTGGAAAGTCCCCAGGCTCCCCAGCAGGCAGAAG
TATGCAAAGCATGCATCTCAATTAGTCAGCAACCAGGTGTGGAAAGTCCCCAGGCTCCCCAGCAGGCAGA
AGTATGCAAAGCATGCATCTCAATTAGTCAGCAACCATAGTCCCGCCCCTAACTCCGCCCATCCCGCCCC
TAACTCCGCCCAGTTCCGCCCATTCTCCGCCCCATGGCTGACTAATTTTTTTTATTTATGCAGAGGCCGA
GGCCGCCTCGGCCTCTGAGCTATTCCAGAAGTAGTGAGGAGGCTTTTTTGGAGGCCTAGGCTTTTGCAAA
GATCGATCAAGAGACAGGATGAGGATCGTTTCGCATGATTGAACAAGATGGATTGCACGCAGGTTCTCCG
GCCGCTTGGGTGGAGAGGCTATTCGGCTATGACTGGGCACAACAGACAATCGGCTGCTCTGATGCCGCCG
TGTTCCGGCTGTCAGCGCAGGGGCGCCCGGTTCTTTTTGTCAAGACCGACCTGTCCGGTGCCCTGAATGA
ACTGCAAGACGAGGCAGCGCGGCTATCGTGGCTGGCCACGACGGGCGTTCCTTGCGCAGCTGTGCTCGAC
GTTGTCACTGAAGCGGGAAGGGACTGGCTGCTATTGGGCGAAGTGCCGGGGCAGGATCTCCTGTCATCTC
ACCTTGCTCCTGCCGAGAAAGTATCCATCATGGCTGATGCAATGCGGCGGCTGCATACGCTTGATCCGGC
TACCTGCCCATTCGACCACCAAGCGAAACATCGCATCGAGCGAGCACGTACTCGGATGGAAGCCGGTCTT
GTCGATCAGGATGATCTGGACGAAGAGCATCAGGGGCTCGCGCCAGCCGAACTGTTCGCCAGGCTCAAGG
CGAGCATGCCCGACGGCGAGGATCTCGTCGTGACCCATGGCGATGCCTGCTTGCCGAATATCATGGTGGA
AAATGGCCGCTTTTCTGGATTCATCGACTGTGGCCGGCTGGGTGTGGCGGACCGCTATCAGGACATAGCG
TTGGCTACCCGTGATATTGCTGAAGAGCTTGGCGGCGAATGGGCTGACCGCTTCCTCGTGCTTTACGGTA
TCGCCGCTCCCGATTCGCAGCGCATCGCCTTCTATCGCCTTCTTGACGAGTTCTTCTGAGCGGGACTCTG
GGGTTCGAAATGACCGACCAAGCGACGCCCAACCTGCCATCACGAGATTTCGATTCCACCGCCGCCTTCT
ATGAAAGGTTGGGCTTCGGAATCGTTTTCCGGGACGCCGGCTGGATGATCCTCCAGCGCGGGGATCTCAT
GCTGGAGTTCTTCGCCCACCCTAGGGGGAGGCTAACTGAAACACGGAAGGAGACAATACCGGAAGGAACC
CGCGCTATGACGGCAATAAAAAGACAGAATAAAACGCACGGTGTTGGGTCGTTTGTTCATAAACGCGGGG
TTCGGTCCCAGGGCTGGCACTCTGTCGATACCCCACCGAGACCCCATTGGGGCCAATACGCCCGCGTTTC
TTCCTTTTCCCCACCCCACCCCCCAAGTTCGGGTGAAGGCCCAGGGCTCGCAGCCAACGTCGGGGCGGCA
GGCCCTGCCATAGCCTCAGGTTACTCATATATACTTTAGATTGATTTAAAACTTCATTTTTAATTTAAAA
GGATCTAGGTGAAGATCCTTTTTGATAATCTCATGACCAAAATCCCTTAACGTGAGTTTTCGTTCCACTG
AGCGTCAGACCCCGTAGAAAAGATCAAAGGATCTTCTTGAGATCCTTTTTTTCTGCGCGTAATCTGCTGC
TTGCAAACAAAAAAACCACCGCTACCAGCGGTGGTTTGTTTGCCGGATCAAGAGCTACCAACTCTTTTTC
CGAAGGTAACTGGCTTCAGCAGAGCGCAGATACCAAATACTGTTCTTCTAGTGTAGCCGTAGTTAGGCCA
CCACTTCAAGAACTCTGTAGCACCGCCTACATACCTCGCTCTGCTAATCCTGTTACCAGTGGCTGCTGCC
AGTGGCGATAAGTCGTGTCTTACCGGGTTGGACTCAAGACGATAGTTACCGGATAAGGCGCAGCGGTCGG
GCTGAACGGGGGGTTCGTGCACACAGCCCAGCTTGGAGCGAACGACCTACACCGAACTGAGATACCTACA
GCGTGAGCTATGAGAAAGCGCCACGCTTCCCGAAGGGAGAAAGGCGGACAGGTATCCGGTAAGCGGCAGG
GTCGGAACAGGAGAGCGCACGAGGGAGCTTCCAGGGGGAAACGCCTGGTATCTTTATAGTCCTGTCGGGT
TTCGCCACCTCTGACTTGAGCGTCGATTTTTGTGATGCTCGTCAGGGGGGCGGAGCCTATGGAAAAACGC
CAGCAACGCGGCCTTTTTACGGTTCCTGGCCTTTTGCTGGCCTTTTGCTCACATGTTCTTTCCTGCGTTA
TCCCCTGATTCTGTGGATAACCGTATTACCGCCATGCATTAGTTATTAATAGTAATCAATTACGGGGTCA
TTAGTTCATAGCCCATATATGGAGTTCCG
Features (pLannotate 1.2.2; 16 found; start..end, strand, type, name):
      1..304     +  enhancer       CMV enhancer: human cytomegalovirus immediate early enhancer
    305..508     +  promoter       CMV promoter: human cytomegalovirus (CMV) immediate early promoter
    553..1242    +  CDS            Dendra2: Dendra2 is a photoconvertible green fluorescent protein published in 2006, derived from Dendronephthya sp.. It has high acid sensitivity.
   1276..1341    +  CDS            TBA_LEPSE (fragment): Protein inferred from homology: Swiss-Prot protein existence level 3. Tubulin is the major constituent of microtubules. It binds two moles of GTP, one at an exchangeable site on the beta chain and one at a non-exchangeable site on the alpha chain. From Leptomonas seymouri.
   1351..1740    +  CDS            POLG_DEN28 (fragment): Experimental evidence at protein level: Swiss-Prot protein existence level 1. [RNA-directed RNA polymerase NS5]: Replicates the viral (+) and (-) RNA genome, and performs the capping of genomes in the cytoplasm. NS5 methylates viral RNA cap at guanine N-7 and ribose 2'-O positions. Besides its role in RNA genome replication, also prevents the establishment of cellular antiviral state by blocking the interferon-alpha/beta (IFN-alpha/beta) signaling pathway. Inhibits host TYK2 and STAT2 phosphorylation, thereby preventing activation of JAK- STAT signaling pathway (By similarity). May reduce immu
   1761..1845    +  CDS            large T antigen (fragment): large T antigen from SV40 (simian virus 40)
   1868..1989    +  polyA_signal   SV40 poly(A) signal: SV40 polyadenylation signal
   2023..2451    -  rep_origin     f1 ori (sequence partly withheld): f1 bacteriophage origin of replication; arrow indicates direction of (+) strand synthesis
   2478..2582    +  promoter       AmpR promoter: bla
   2584..2941    +  promoter       SV40 promoter: SV40 enhancer and early promoter
   2976..3770    +  CDS            NeoR/KanR: aminoglycoside phosphotransferase from Tn5; aph(3')-II (or nptII); confers resistance to neomycin, kanamycin, and G418 (Geneticin®)
   3791..3943    +  CDS            ble (fragment): BLE_KLEPN - Experimental evidence at protein level: Swiss-Prot protein existence level 1. Binding protein with a strong affinity to the bleomycin family of antibiotics. Binds to CL990; an antimitotic-antibiotic compound. From Klebsiella pneumoniae.
   4002..4049    +  polyA_signal   HSV TK poly(A) signal: herpes simplex virus thymidine kinase polyadenylation signal (Cole and Stacy, 1985)
   4140..4156    -  polyA_signal   bGH poly(A) signal (fragment): bovine growth hormone polyadenylation signal
   4378..4966    +  rep_origin     ori: high-copy-number ColE1/pMB1/pBR322/pUC origin of replication
   5081..5140    +  enhancer       CMV enhancer (fragment): human cytomegalovirus immediate early enhancer
