[The description below was written by a language model from this plasmid's Addgene catalogue record and pLannotate feature annotations shown in this document.]
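Description:
Dendra2-NS2B is a 5,140 bp mammalian expression plasmid that produces the dengue virus type 2 (strain NGC) non-structural protein NS2B fused at its N terminus to the green-to-red photoconvertible fluorescent protein Dendra2. It was built from a Dendra2-tubulin vector by removing the tubulin coding sequence and inserting a 399 bp NS2B fragment between SacI and BamHI sites. The NS2B sequence derives from an earlier DENV2 NS2B3 expression plasmid. Transcription is driven by the human CMV immediate-early enhancer and promoter and terminated by an SV40 polyadenylation signal.

In the feature table, the Dendra2 open reading frame is followed by a short stretch annotated as an alpha-tubulin fragment. This is apparently a remnant of the parental fusion that now lies in the linker region. Next comes a roughly 390 bp match to the dengue 2 polyprotein. The automated description of that match mentions NS5, but this reflects the generic polyprotein entry; the size and the catalogue record indicate NS2B.

The backbone has the layout typical of fluorescent-protein fusion vectors. A single NeoR/KanR (aminoglycoside phosphotransferase) gene sits behind tandem bacterial (AmpR) and SV40 early promoters and ends in an HSV TK polyadenylation signal. It therefore confers kanamycin resistance in E. coli and G418 resistance in mammalian cells. A high-copy pUC-type origin supports bacterial propagation, and an f1 origin is also present. The small ble, large T antigen and bGH fragments appear to be incidental annotation hits rather than functional elements.

The construct is intended for expression in mammalian, including mouse, cell lines. The associated work used the photoactivatable fusion for super-resolution localisation microscopy and reported NS2B accumulation in the endoplasmic reticulum.
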