Addgene plasmid #204218: Dendra2-NS2B
Purpose: Expresses Dendra2-NS2B in Mammalian / Mouse Cell Lines
Depositing lab: Partha Mondal. Depositing organization: Indian Institute of Science, Bangalore. Publication: Super-resolution optical microscopy reveals accumulation of photoactivable dengue protein (Dendra2-NS2B) in the endoplasmic reticulum. Aravinth S, Varghese JM, Pant N, Mondal PP. Sci Rep. 2025 Mar 26;15(1):10358. doi: 10.1038/s41598-025-94135-6. PubMed 40133359.
Backbone
  Vector backbone: Dendra2 Tubulin
  Modifications to backbone: Removed Tubulin and Inserted NS2B
  Vector type: Mammalian Expression
  Selectable markers: Neomycin (select with G418)
Growth in bacteria
  Bacterial resistance: Kanamycin, 50 μg/mL
  Growth temperature: 37°C
  Growth strain: DH5alpha
  Copy number: High Copy
Gene/Insert
  Gene/Insert name: Dengue (Dengue Type 2) NS2B
  Species: Dengue Virus Serotype , Strain NGC
  Insert size (bp): 399
  Entrez Gene: POLY (a.k.a. DENV_gp1, polyprotein gene)
  Promoter: CMV
  Tag / fusion protein: Dendra2 (N terminal on backbone)
  Cloning method: Restriction Enzyme; 5′ cloning site Sac1 (not destroyed); 3′ cloning site BamH1 (unknown if destroyed)
  Sequencing primers: 5′ CMV-Forward; 3′ SV40-pArev
Resource information
  A portion of this plasmid was derived from a plasmid made by: pcDNA_DENV2-NS2B3_V5. https://www.addgene.org/115906/
Terms and licenses: Academic/Nonprofit Terms; Industry Terms: Not Available to Industry
How to cite: Dendra2-NS2B was a gift from Partha Mondal (Addgene plasmid # 204218 ; http://n2t.net/addgene:204218 ; RRID:Addgene_204218)
