>Addgene plasmid #204218 | Dendra2-NS2B | depositor partial sequence | sequence record 396435 | Region Covered: NS2B fused with Dendra2.   Primers Used: CMV Forward Primer, SV40 Reverse  Primer
ACCATGAACACCCCGGGAATTAACCTGATCAAGGAGGACATGCGCGTGAAGGTGCACATGGAGGGCAACG
TGAACGGCCACGCCTTCGTGATCGAGGGCGAGGGCAAGGGCAAGCCCTACGAGGGCACCCAGACCGCCAA
CCTGACCGTGAAGGAGGGCGCCCCCCTGCCCTTCAGCTACGACATCCTGACCACCGCCGTGCACTACGGC
AACCGGGTGTTCACCAAGTACCCCGAGGACATCCCCGACTACTTCAAGCAGAGCTTCCCCGAGGGCTACA
GCTGGGAGCGCACCATGACCTTCGAGGACAAGGGCATCTGCACCATCCGCAGCGACATCAGCCTGGAGGG
CGACTGCTTCTTCCAGAACGTGCGCTTCAAGGGCACCAACTTCCCCCCCAACGGCCCCGTGATGCAGAAG
AAGACCCTGAAGTGGGAGCCCAGCACCGAGAAGCTGCACGTGCGCGACGGCCTGCTGGTGGGCAACATCA
ACATGGCCCTGCTGCTGGAGGGCGGCGGCCACTACCTGTGCGACTTCAAGACCACCTACAAGGCCAAGAA
GGTGGTGCAGCTGCCCGACGCCCACTTCGTGGACCACCGCATCGAGATCCTGGGCAACGACAGCGACTAC
AACAAGGTGAAGCTGTACGAGCACGCCGTGGCCCGCTACAGCCCCCTGCCCAGCCAGGTGTGGTCCGGCG
ACAGCGGCGTGTACAAGACTCGAGTGCGTGAGTGCATCTCCATCCACGTTGGCCAGGCTGGTGTCCAGAT
TGGCAATGCCTGCTGGGAGCTCACCATGGCAAGCTGGCCATTAAATGAGGCTATCATGGCAGTCGGGATG
GTGAGCATTTTGGCCAGTTCACTCCTAAAGAATGACATTCCCATGACAGGACCATTAGTGGCTGGAGGGC
TCCTCACTGTGTGCTACGTGCTCACTGGACGATCGGCCGATTTGGAACTGGAGAGAGCCGCCGATGTCAA
ATGGGAAGATCAGGCAGAGATATCAGGAAGCAGTCCAATCCTGTCAATAACAATATCAGAAGATGGTAGC
ATGTCGATAAAAAACGAAGAGGAAGAACAAACACTGACCATACTCATTAGAACAGGATTGCTGGTGATCT
CAGGACTTTTTCCTGTATCAATACCAATCACGGCAGCAGCATGGTACCTGTGGGAAGTGAAGAAACAACG
GATCCACCGGATCTAGATAACTGATCATAATCAGCCATACCACATTTGTAGAGGTTTTACTTGCTTTAAA
AAACCTCCCACACCTCCCCCTGAACCTGAAACATAAAATGAATGCAATTGTTGTTGTTAACTTGTTTATT
GCAGCTTATAATGGTTACAAATAA
